Addgene plasmid #115200: pLEX307_CR-PDHA2S291D
Purpose: Lentiviral transduction and expression of CRISPR/Cas9-resistant PDHA2S291D into any mammalian cell (when using sgRNA 5'-ATGTAATGACGTGATCCGAG-3')
Depositing lab: Mohan Babu. Depositing organization: University of Regina. Publication: The conserved Tpk1 regulates non-homologous end joining double-strand break repair by phosphorylation of Nej1, a homolog of the human XLF. Jessulat M, Amin S, Hooshyar M, Malty R, Moutaoufik MT, Zilocchi M, Istace Z, Phanse S, Aoki H, Omidi K, Burnside D, Samanfar B, Aly KA, Golshani A, Babu M. Nucleic Acids Res. 2021 Jul 9. pii: 6318499. doi: 10.1093/nar/gkab585. PubMed 34244791.
Backbone
  Vector backbone: pLEX-307
  Backbone manufacturer: David Root, Addgene plasmid # 41392
  Backbone size w/o insert (bp): 8270
  Vector type: Lentiviral
  Selectable markers: Puromycin
Growth in bacteria
  Bacterial resistance: Ampicillin, 100 μg/mL
  Growth temperature: 30°C
  Growth strain: NEB Stable
  Copy number: High Copy
Gene/Insert
  Gene/Insert name: CR (CRISPR/Cas9-resistant)-PDHA2S291D
  Species: H. sapiens (human)
  Insert size (bp): 1167
  Mutation: c.321C>T (silent when translated to protein, confers CRISPR/Cas9 resistance since it mutates the canonical PAM site), p.S291D
  GenBank ID: NM_005390.4, NP_005381.1
  Entrez Gene: PDHA2 (a.k.a. PDHAL, MGC149517, MGC149518)
  Promoter: EF1alpha
  Cloning method: Restriction Enzyme; 5′ cloning site NheI (not destroyed); 3′ cloning site SpeI (not destroyed)
  Sequencing primers: 5′ EF1alpha_F; 3′ WPRE_R
Terms and licenses: Academic/Nonprofit Terms; Industry Terms: Not Available to Industry
How to cite: pLEX307_CR-PDHA2S291D was a gift from Mohan Babu (Addgene plasmid # 115200 ; http://n2t.net/addgene:115200 ; RRID:Addgene_115200)
