[The description below was written by a language model from this plasmid's Addgene catalogue record and pLannotate feature annotations shown in this document.]
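Description:
pLEX307_CR-PDHA2S291D is a third-generation-style, self-inactivating HIV-1 lentiviral expression plasmid built on the pLEX-307 backbone, designed to deliver a mutant human PDHA2 cDNA into mammalian cells. It is maintained in E. coli through a high-copy ColE1/pUC origin and an ampicillin resistance (β-lactamase) gene. The bacterial portion also carries an f1 origin and remnants of a lac/T7/T3 cloning region. The viral genome is transcribed from a chimeric RSV promoter fused to a truncated 5' LTR. This is followed by the Ψ packaging signal with a gag fragment and the Rev response element, and it ends in a ΔU3 3' LTR with a downstream SV40 polyadenylation signal.

Between the LTRs sit two expression units. An SV40 early promoter/origin drives puromycin N-acetyltransferase, which allows selection of transduced cells. After a central polypurine tract, which aids nuclear import of the viral genome, the EF-1α promoter drives the PDHA2 open reading frame. A WPRE follows the coding sequence to enhance transcript stability and expression. The insert, cloned between NheI and SpeI sites, encodes the testis-type E1 alpha subunit of the pyruvate dehydrogenase complex.

The insert carries two changes. One is a silent c.321C>T substitution that destroys the PAM used by a specific sgRNA, so the cDNA escapes Cas9 cleavage. The other is S291D, a serine-to-aspartate substitution of the kind commonly used to mimic phosphorylation, although the record does not state that rationale. No epitope tag is annotated. The stated purpose is lentiviral expression of this CRISPR-resistant variant in mammalian cells, a design suited to re-expressing the variant in cells where the endogenous gene has been targeted with that guide.
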