Features (pLannotate 1.2.2; 30 found; start..end, strand, type, name):
     23..89      +  CDS            small t antigen (fragment): SV40 (simian virus 40) small t antigen
     96..1274    +  promoter       EF-1α promoter: strong constitutive promoter for human elongation factor EF-1α
   1282..2445    +  CDS            PDHA2: ODPAT_HUMAN - Also known as PDHAL. Experimental evidence at protein level: Swiss-Prot protein existence level 1. The pyruvate dehydrogenase complex catalyzes the overall conversion of pyruvate to acetyl-CoA and CO(2), and thereby links the glycolytic pathway to the tricarboxylic cycle. From Homo sapiens (Human).
   2470..3058    +  misc_feature   WPRE: woodchuck hepatitis virus posttranscriptional regulatory element
   3109..3128    +  misc_feature   cPPT/CTS (fragment): central polypurine tract and central termination sequence of HIV-1
   3130..3363    +  LTR            3' LTR (ΔU3): self-inactivating 3' long terminal repeat (LTR) from HIV-1
   3441..3562    +  polyA_signal   SV40 poly(A) signal: SV40 polyadenylation signal
   3602..3737    +  rep_origin     SV40 ori: SV40 origin of replication
   3758..3776    -  promoter       T7 promoter: promoter for bacteriophage T7 RNA polymerase
   3784..3939    +  CDS            lacZα (fragment): LacZα fragment of β-galactosidase; lacZ fragment
   3944..4372    +  rep_origin     f1 ori (sequence partly withheld): f1 bacteriophage origin of replication; arrow indicates direction of (+) strand synthesis
   4425..4529    +  promoter       AmpR promoter: bla
   4530..5390    +  CDS            AmpR: β-lactamase; bla; confers resistance to ampicillin, carbenicillin, and related antibiotics
   5561..6149    +  rep_origin     ori: high-copy-number ColE1/pMB1/pBR322/pUC origin of replication
   6332..6424    +  CDS            lacI (fragment): lac repressor; lacI; The lac repressor binds to the lac operator to inhibit transcription in E. coli. This inhibition can be relieved by adding lactose or isopropyl-β-D-thiogalactopyranoside (IPTG).
   6437..6458    +  protein_bind   CAP binding site: CAP binding activates transcription in the presence of cAMP. E. coli catabolite activator protein
   6473..6503    +  promoter       lac promoter: promoter for the E. coli lac operon
   6511..6527    +  protein_bind   lac operator: The lac repressor binds to the lac operator to inhibit transcription in E. coli. This inhibition can be relieved by adding lactose or isopropyl-β-D-thiogalactopyranoside (IPTG). lac repressor encoded by lacI
   6572..6590    +  promoter       T3 promoter: promoter for bacteriophage T3 RNA polymerase
   6618..6844    +  promoter       RSV promoter: Rous sarcoma virus enhancer/promoter
   6845..7025    +  LTR            5' LTR (truncated): truncated 5' long terminal repeat (LTR) from HIV-1
   7072..7197    +  misc_feature   HIV-1 Ψ: packaging signal of human immunodeficiency virus type 1
   7181..7544    +  CDS            HIV-1 gag (fragment): gag protein from human immunodeficiency virus 1; gag
   7690..7923    +  misc_feature   RRE: The Rev response element (RRE) of HIV-1 allows for Rev-dependent mRNA export from the nucleus to the cytoplasm.
   8300..8326    +  CDS            Rev (fragment): human immunodeficiency virus 1 (HIV-1) Rev protein; rev; enhances nuclear export of unspliced and incompletely spliced viral mRNAs
   8333..8356    +  promoter       SV40 promoter (fragment): SV40 early promoter
   8357..8428    +  promoter       SV40 promoter (fragment): SV40 enhancer and early promoter
   8452..8587    +  rep_origin     SV40 ori: SV40 origin of replication
   8633..9229    +  CDS            PuroR (fragment): puromycin N-acetyltransferase; pac from Streptomyces; confers resistance to puromycin
   9278..9395    +  misc_feature   cPPT/CTS: central polypurine tract and central termination sequence of HIV-1
>Addgene plasmid #115200 | pLEX307_CR-PDHA2S291D | addgene full sequence | sequence record 232426 | Addgene NGS Result
CTCGAGGCCTGCAGGTGCAAAGATGGATAAAGTTTTAAACAGAGAGGAATCTTTGCAGCTAATGGACCTT
CTAGGTCTTGAAAGGAGTGGGAATTGGCTCCGGTGCCCGTCAGTGGGCAGAGCGCACATCGCCCACAGTC
CCCGAGAAGTTGGGGGGAGGGGTCGGCAATTGAACCGGTGCCTAGAGAAGGTGGCGCGGGGTAAACTGGG
AAAGTGATGTCGTGTACTGGCTCCGCCTTTTTCCCGAGGGTGGGGGAGAACCGTATATAAGTGCAGTAGT
CGCCGTGAACGTTCTTTTTCGCAACGGGTTTGCCGCCAGAACACAGGTAAGTGCCGTGTGTGGTTCCCGC
GGGCCTGGCCTCTTTACGGGTTATGGCCCTTGCGTGCCTTGAATTACTTCCACCTGGCTGCAGTACGTGA
TTCTTGATCCCGAGCTTCGGGTTGGAAGTGGGTGGGAGAGTTCGAGGCCTTGCGCTTAAGGAGCCCCTTC
GCCTCGTGCTTGAGTTGAGGCCTGGCCTGGGCGCTGGGGCCGCCGCGTGCGAATCTGGTGGCACCTTCGC
GCCTGTCTCGCTGCTTTCGATAAGTCTCTAGCCATTTAAAATTTTTGATGACCTGCTGCGACGCTTTTTT
TCTGGCAAGATAGTCTTGTAAATGCGGGCCAAGATCTGCACACTGGTATTTCGGTTTTTGGGGCCGCGGG
CGGCGACGGGGCCCGTGCGTCCCAGCGCACATGTTCGGCGAGGCGGGGCCTGCGAGCGCGGCCACCGAGA
ATCGGACGGGGGTAGTCTCAAGCTGGCCGGCCTGCTCTGGTGCCTGGCCTCGCGCCGCCGTGTATCGCCC
CGCCCTGGGCGGCAAGGCTGGCCCGGTCGGCACCAGTTGCGTGAGCGGAAAGATGGCCGCTTCCCGGCCC
TGCTGCAGGGAGCTCAAAATGGAGGACGCGGCGCTCGGGAGAGCGGGCGGGTGAGTCACCCACACAAAGG
AAAAGGGCCTTTCCGTCCTCAGCCGTCGCTTCATGTGACTCCACGGAGTACCGGGCGCCGTCCAGGCACC
TCGATTAGTTCTCGAGCTTTTGGAGTACGTCGTCTTTAGGTTGGGGGGAGGGGTTTTATGCGATGGAGTT
TCCCCACACTGAGTGGGTGGAGACTGAAGTTAGGCCAGCTTGGCACTTGATGTAATTCTCCTTGGAATTT
GCCCTTTTTGAGTTTGGATCTTGGTTCATTCTCAAGCCTCAGACAGTGGTTCAAAGTTTTTTTCTTCCAT
TTCAGGTGTCGTGAGGCTAGCATGCTGGCCGCCTTCATCTCCCGCGTGTTGAGGCGAGTTGCCCAGAAAT
CAGCTCGCAGAGTGCTGGTGGCATCCCGTAACTCCTCAAATGACGCTACATTTGAAATTAAGAAATGTGA
TCTTTATCTGTTGGAAGAGGGTCCCCCTGTCACTACAGTGCTCACTAGGGCGGAGGGGCTTAAATACTAC
AGGATGATGCTGACTGTTCGCCGCATGGAATTGAAGGCAGATCAGCTGTACAAACAGAAATTCATTCGCG
GTTTCTGTCACCTGTGCGATGGTCAGGAAGCTTGTTGCGTGGGCCTTGAGGCCGGCATAAATCCCTCGGA
TCACGTCATTACATCCTATAGGGCTCATGGTGTGTGCTATACTCGGGGACTTTCTGTCCGATCCATTCTC
GCAGAGCTGACGGGAAGAAGAGGAGGTTGTGCTAAAGGAAAAGGAGGATCGATGCATATGTATACCAAGA
ACTTCTATGGGGGCAATGGCATCGTCGGTGCACAGGGCCCCCTGGGCGCTGGCATTGCTCTGGCCTGTAA
ATATAAAGGAAACGATGAGATCTGTTTGACTTTATATGGGGATGGCGCTGCGAATCAGGGGCAGATAGCC
GAAGCTTTCAATATGGCAGCTTTATGGAAATTACCTTGTGTTTTCATCTGTGAGAATAACCTATATGGAA
TGGGAACATCTACTGAGAGAGCAGCAGCCAGCCCTGATTACTACAAGAGGGGCAATTTTATCCCTGGGCT
AAAGGTCGATGGAATGGATGTTCTGTGTGTTCGTGAGGCAACAAAATTTGCAGCTAACTACTGTAGATCT
GGAAAGGGGCCCATACTGATGGAGCTGCAAACCTACCGTTATCATGGACACGACATGAGTGATCCTGGAG
TCAGTTATCGTACACGAGAAGAAATTCAGGAAGTAAGAAGTAAGAGGGATCCTATAATAATTCTCCAAGA
TAGAATGGTAAACAGCAAGCTCGCCACTGTGGAAGAATTAAAGGAAATTGGGGCTGAGGTGAGGAAAGAA
ATTGATGATGCTGCCCAGTTTGCTACCACTGATCCTGAGCCACATTTGGAAGAATTAGGCCATCACATCT
ACAGCAGTGATTCATCTTTTGAAGTTCGTGGTGCAAATCCATGGATCAAGTTTAAGTCCGTCAGTTAAAC
TAGTACGCGTTAAGTCGACAATCAACCTCTGGATTACAAAATTTGTGAAAGATTGACTGGTATTCTTAAC
TATGTTGCTCCTTTTACGCTATGTGGATACGCTGCTTTAATGCCTTTGTATCATGCTATTGCTTCCCGTA
TGGCTTTCATTTTCTCCTCCTTGTATAAATCCTGGTTGCTGTCTCTTTATGAGGAGTTGTGGCCCGTTGT
CAGGCAACGTGGCGTGGTGTGCACTGTGTTTGCTGACGCAACCCCCACTGGTTGGGGCATTGCCACCACC
TGTCAGCTCCTTTCCGGGACTTTCGCTTTCCCCCTCCCTATTGCCACGGCGGAACTCATCGCCGCCTGCC
TTGCCCGCTGCTGGACAGGGGCTCGGCTGTTGGGCACTGACAATTCCGTGGTGTTGTCGGGGAAATCATC
GTCCTTTCCTTGGCTGCTCGCCTGTGTTGCCACCTGGATTCTGCGCGGGACGTCCTTCTGCTACGTCCCT
TCGGCCCTCAATCCAGCGGACCTTCCTTCCCGCGGCCTGCTGCCGGCTCTGCGGCCTCTTCCGCGTCTTC
GCCTTCGCCCTCAGACGAGTCGGATCTCCCTTTGGGCCGCCTCCCCGCGTCGACTTTAAGACCAATGACT
TACAAGGCAGCTGTAGATCTTAGCCACTTTTTAAAAGAAAAGGGGGGACTGGAAGGGCTAATTCACTCCC
AACGAAGACAAGATCTGCTTTTTGCTTGTACTGGGTCTCTCTGGTTAGACCAGATCTGAGCCTGGGAGCT
CTCTGGCTAACTAGGGAACCCACTGCTTAAGCCTCAATAAAGCTTGCCTTGAGTGCTTCAAGTAGTGTGT
GCCCGTCTGTTGTGTGACTCTGGTAACTAGAGATCCCTCAGACCCTTTTAGTCAGTGTGGAAAATCTCTA
GCAGTACGTATAGTAGTTCATGTCATCTTATTATTCAGTATTTATAACTTGCAAAGAAATGAATATCAGA
GAGTGAGAGGAACTTGTTTATTGCAGCTTATAATGGTTACAAATAAAGCAATAGCATCACAAATTTCACA
AATAAAGCATTTTTTTCACTGCATTCTAGTTGTGGTTTGTCCAAACTCATCAATGTATCTTATCATGTCT
GGCTCTAGCTATCCCGCCCCTAACTCCGCCCATCCCGCCCCTAACTCCGCCCAGTTCCGCCCATTCTCCG
CCCCATGGCTGACTAATTTTTTTTATTTATGCAGAGGCCGAGGCCGCCTCGGCCTCTGAGCTATTCCAGA
AGTAGTGAGGAGGCTTTTTTGGAGGCCTAGGGACGTACCCAATTCGCCCTATAGTGAGTCGTATTACGCG
CGCTCACTGGCCGTCGTTTTACAACGTCGTGACTGGGAAAACCCTGGCGTTACCCAACTTAATCGCCTTG
CAGCACATCCCCCTTTCGCCAGCTGGCGTAATAGCGAAGAGGCCCGCACCGATCGCCCTTCCCAACAGTT
GCGCAGCCTGAATGGCGAATGGG
[124 nt withheld, positions 3944-4067]
C
[91 nt withheld, positions 4069-4159]
A
[49 nt withheld, positions 4161-4209]
CCTTTGACGTTGGAGTCCACGTTCTTT
[37 nt withheld, positions 4237-4273]
ACCCTATCTCGGTCTATTCTTTTGATTTATAAGGGATTTTGCCGATTTCGGCCTATTGGTTAAAAAATGA
GCTGATTTAACAAAAATTTAACGCGAATTTTAACAAAATATTAACGCTTACAATTTAGGTGGCACTTTTC
GGGGAAATGTGCGCGGAACCCCTATTTGTTTATTTTTCTAAATACATTCAAATATGTATCCGCTCATGAG
ACAATAACCCTGATAAATGCTTCAATAATATTGAAAAAGGAAGAGTATGAGTATTCAACATTTCCGTGTC
GCCCTTATTCCCTTTTTTGCGGCATTTTGCCTTCCTGTTTTTGCTCACCCAGAAACGCTGGTGAAAGTAA
AAGATGCTGAAGATCAGTTGGGTGCACGAGTGGGTTACATCGAACTGGATCTCAACAGCGGTAAGATCCT
TGAGAGTTTTCGCCCCGAAGAACGTTTTCCAATGATGAGCACTTTTAAAGTTCTGCTATGTGGCGCGGTA
TTATCCCGTATTGACGCCGGGCAAGAGCAACTCGGTCGCCGCATACACTATTCTCAGAATGACTTGGTTG
AGTACTCACCAGTCACAGAAAAGCATCTTACGGATGGCATGACAGTAAGAGAATTATGCAGTGCTGCCAT
AACCATGAGTGATAACACTGCGGCCAACTTACTTCTGACAACGATCGGAGGACCGAAGGAGCTAACCGCT
TTTTTGCACAACATGGGGGATCATGTAACTCGCCTTGATCGTTGGGAACCGGAGCTGAATGAAGCCATAC
CAAACGACGAGCGTGACACCACGATGCCTGTAGCAATGGCAACAACGTTGCGCAAACTATTAACTGGCGA
ACTACTTACTCTAGCTTCCCGGCAACAATTAATAGACTGGATGGAGGCGGATAAAGTTGCAGGACCACTT
CTGCGCTCGGCCCTTCCGGCTGGCTGGTTTATTGCTGATAAATCTGGAGCCGGTGAGCGTGGGTCTCGCG
GTATCATTGCAGCACTGGGGCCAGATGGTAAGCCCTCCCGTATCGTAGTTATCTACACGACGGGGAGTCA
GGCAACTATGGATGAACGAAATAGACAGATCGCTGAGATAGGTGCCTCACTGATTAAGCATTGGTAACTG
TCAGACCAAGTTTACTCATATATACTTTAGATTGATTTAAAACTTCATTTTTAATTTAAAAGGATCTAGG
TGAAGATCCTTTTTGATAATCTCATGACCAAAATCCCTTAACGTGAGTTTTCGTTCCACTGAGCGTCAGA
CCCCGTAGAAAAGATCAAAGGATCTTCTTGAGATCCTTTTTTTCTGCGCGTAATCTGCTGCTTGCAAACA
AAAAAACCACCGCTACCAGCGGTGGTTTGTTTGCCGGATCAAGAGCTACCAACTCTTTTTCCGAAGGTAA
CTGGCTTCAGCAGAGCGCAGATACCAAATACTGTTCTTCTAGTGTAGCCGTAGTTAGGCCACCACTTCAA
GAACTCTGTAGCACCGCCTACATACCTCGCTCTGCTAATCCTGTTACCAGTGGCTGCTGCCAGTGGCGAT
AAGTCGTGTCTTACCGGGTTGGACTCAAGACGATAGTTACCGGATAAGGCGCAGCGGTCGGGCTGAACGG
GGGGTTCGTGCACACAGCCCAGCTTGGAGCGAACGACCTACACCGAACTGAGATACCTACAGCGTGAGCT
ATGAGAAAGCGCCACGCTTCCCGAAGGGAGAAAGGCGGACAGGTATCCGGTAAGCGGCAGGGTCGGAACA
GGAGAGCGCACGAGGGAGCTTCCAGGGGGAAACGCCTGGTATCTTTATAGTCCTGTCGGGTTTCGCCACC
TCTGACTTGAGCGTCGATTTTTGTGATGCTCGTCAGGGGGGCGGAGCCTATGGAAAAACGCCAGCAACGC
GGCCTTTTTACGGTTCCTGGCCTTTTGCTGGCCTTTTGCTCACATGTTCTTTCCTGCGTTATCCCCTGAT
TCTGTGGATAACCGTATTACCGCCTTTGAGTGAGCTGATACCGCTCGCCGCAGCCGAACGACCGAGCGCA
GCGAGTCAGTGAGCGAGGAAGCGGAAGAGCGCCCAATACGCAAACCGCCTCTCCCCGCGCGTTGGCCGAT
TCATTAATGCAGCTGGCACGACAGGTTTCCCGACTGGAAAGCGGGCAGTGAGCGCAACGCAATTAATGTG
AGTTAGCTCACTCATTAGGCACCCCAGGCTTTACACTTTATGCTTCCGGCTCGTATGTTGTGTGGAATTG
TGAGCGGATAACAATTTCACACAGGAAACAGCTATGACCATGATTACGCCAAGCGCGCAATTAACCCTCA
CTAAAGGGAACAAAAGCTGGAGCTGCAAGCTTAATGTAGTCTTATGCAATACTCTTGTAGTCTTGCAACA
TGGTAACGATGAGTTAGCAACATGCCTTACAAGGAGAGAAAAAGCACCGTGCATGCCGATTGGTGGAAGT
AAGGTGGTACGATCGTGCCTTATTAGGAAGGCAACAGACGGGTCTGACATGGATTGGACGAACCACTGAA
TTGCCGCATTGCAGAGATATTGTATTTAAGTGCCTAGCTCGATACATAAACGGGTCTCTCTGGTTAGACC
AGATCTGAGCCTGGGAGCTCTCTGGCTAACTAGGGAACCCACTGCTTAAGCCTCAATAAAGCTTGCCTTG
AGTGCTTCAAGTAGTGTGTGCCCGTCTGTTGTGTGACTCTGGTAACTAGAGATCCCTCAGACCCTTTTAG
TCAGTGTGGAAAATCTCTAGCAGTGGCGCCCGAACAGGGACTTGAAAGCGAAAGGGAAACCAGAGGAGCT
CTCTCGACGCAGGACTCGGCTTGCTGAAGCGCGCACGGCAAGAGGCGAGGGGCGGCGACTGGTGAGTACG
CCAAAAATTTTGACTAGCGGAGGCTAGAAGGAGAGAGATGGGTGCGAGAGCGTCAGTATTAAGCGGGGGA
GAATTAGATCGCGATGGGAAAAAATTCGGTTAAGGCCAGGGGGAAAGAAAAAATATAAATTAAAACATAT
AGTATGGGCAAGCAGGGAGCTAGAACGATTCGCAGTTAATCCTGGCCTGTTAGAAACATCAGAAGGCTGT
AGACAAATACTGGGACAGCTACAACCATCCCTTCAGACAGGATCAGAAGAACTTAGATCATTATATAATA
CAGTAGCAACCCTCTATTGTGTGCATCAAAGGATAGAGATAAAAGACACCAAGGAAGCTTTAGACAAGAT
AGAGGAAGAGCAAAACAAAAGTAAGACCACCGCACAGCAAGCGGCCGCTGATCTTCAGACCTGGAGGAGG
AGATATGAGGGACAATTGGAGAAGTGAATTATATAAATATAAAGTAGTAAAAATTGAACCATTAGGAGTA
GCACCCACCAAGGCAAAGAGAAGAGTGGTGCAGAGAGAAAAAAGAGCAGTGGGAATAGGAGCTTTGTTCC
TTGGGTTCTTGGGAGCAGCAGGAAGCACTATGGGCGCAGCGTCAATGACGCTGACGGTACAGGCCAGACA
ATTATTGTCTGGTATAGTGCAGCAGCAGAACAATTTGCTGAGGGCTATTGAGGCGCAACAGCATCTGTTG
CAACTCACAGTCTGGGGCATCAAGCAGCTCCAGGCAAGAATCCTGGCTGTGGAAAGATACCTAAAGGATC
AACAGCTCCTGGGGATTTGGGGTTGCTCTGGAAAACTCATTTGCACCACTGCTGTGCCTTGGAATGCTAG
TTGGAGTAATAAATCTCTGGAACAGATTTGGAATCACACGACCTGGATGGAGTGGGACAGAGAAATTAAC
AATTACACAAGCTTAATACACTCCTTAATTGAAGAATCGCAAAACCAGCAAGAAAAGAATGAACAAGAAT
TATTGGAATTAGATAAATGGGCAAGTTTGTGGAATTGGTTTAACATAACAAATTGGCTGTGGTATATAAA
ATTATTCATAATGATAGTAGGAGGCTTGGTAGGTTTAAGAATAGTTTTTGCTGTACTTTCTATAGTGAAT
AGAGTTAGGCAGGGATATTCACCATTATCGTTTCAGACCCACCTCCCAACCCCGAGGGGACCCATGCATT
GCATCTCAATTAGTCAGCAACCAGGTGTGGAAAGTCCCCAGGCTCCCCAGCAGGCAGAAGTATGCAAAGC
ATGCGTCTCAATTAGTCAGCAACCATAGTCCCGCCCCTAACTCCGCCCATCCCGCCCCTAACTCCGCCCA
GTTCCGCCCATTCTCCGCCCCATGGCTGACTAATTTTTTTTATTTATGCAGAGGCCGAGGCCGCCTCGGC
CTCTGAGCTATTCCAGAAGTAGTGAGGAGGCTTTTTTGGAGGCCTAGGCTTTTGCAAAAAGCTTTCTAGA
GGTACCACCGGAGCTTACCATGACCGAGTACAAGCCCACGGTGCGCCTCGCCACCCGCGACGACGTCCCC
AGGGCCGTACGCACCCTCGCCGCCGCGTTCGCCGACTACCCCGCCACGCGCCACACCGTCGATCCGGACC
GCCACATCGAGCGGGTCACCGAGCTGCAAGAACTCTTCCTCACGCGCGTCGGGCTCGACATCGGCAAGGT
GTGGGTCGCGGACGACGGCGCCGCCGTGGCGGTCTGGACCACGCCGGAGAGCGTCGAAGCGGGGGCGGTG
TTCGCCGAGATCGGCCCGCGCATGGCCGAGTTGAGCGGTTCCCGGCTGGCCGCGCAGCAACAGATGGAAG
GCCTCCTGGCGCCGCACCGGCCCAAGGAGCCCGCGTGGTTCCTGGCCACCGTCGGCGTCTCGCCCGACCA
CCAGGGCAAGGGTCTGGGCAGCGCCGTCGTGCTCCCCGGAGTGGAGGCGGCCGAGCGCGCCGGGGTGCCC
GCCTTCCTGGAGACCTCCGCGCCCCGCAACCTCCCCTTCTACGAGCGGCTCGGCTTCACCGTCACCGCCG
ACGTCGAGGTGCCCGAAGGACCGCGCACCTGGTGCATGACCCGCAAGCCCGGTGCCAGTTAACGAATTCT
AGATCTTGAGACAAATGGCAGTATTCATCCACAATTTTAAAAGAAAAGGGGGGATTGGGGGGTACAGTGC
AGGGGAAAGAATAGTAGACATAATAGCAACAGACATACAAACTAAAGAATTACAAAAACAAATTACAAAA
ATTCAAAATTTTCGGGTTTATTACAGGGACAGCAGAGATCCACTTTGGCGCCGG
