>Addgene plasmid #115200 | pLEX307_CR-PDHA2S291D | depositor partial sequence | sequence record 230420 | EF1alpha primer
GTGGATTRTCTATTTMGGTGTCGTGAGGCTAGCATGCTGGCCGCCTTCATCTCCCGCGTGTTGAGGCGAG
TTGCCCAKAAATCAGCTCGCAGAGTGCTGGTGGCATCCCGTAACTCCTCAAATGACGCTACATTTGAAAT
TAAGAAATGTGATCTTTATCTGTTGGAAGAGGGTCCCCCTGTCACTACAGTGCTCACTAGGGCGGAGGGG
CTTAAATACTACAGGATGATGCTGACTGTTCGCCGCATGGAATTGAAGGCAGATCAGCTGTACAAACAGA
AATTCATTCGCGGTTTCTGTCACCTGTGCGATGGTCAGGAAGCTTGTTGCGTGGGCCTTGAGGCCGGCAT
AAATCCCTCGGATCACGTCATTACATCCTATAGGGCTCATGGTGTGTGCTATACTCGGGGACTTTCTGTC
CGATCCATTCTCGCAGAGCTGACGGGAAGAAGAGGAGGTTGTGCTAAAGGAAAAGGAGGATCGATGCATA
TGTATACCAAGAACTTCTATGGGGGCAATGGCATCGTCGGTGCACAGGGCCCCCTGGGCGCTGGCATTGC
TCTGGCCTGTAAATATAAAGGAAACGATGAGATCTGTTTGACTTTATATGGGGATGGCGCTGCGAATCAG
GGGCAGATAGCCGAAGCTTTCAATATGGCAGCTTTATGGAAATTACCTTGTGTTTTCATCTGTGAGAATA
ACCTATATGGAATGGGAACATCTACTGAGAGAGCAGCAGCCAGCCCTGATTACTACAAGAGGGGCAATTT
TATCCCTGGGCTAAAGGTCGATGGAATGGATGTTCTGTGTGTTCGTGAGGCAACAAAATTTGCAGCTAAC
TACTGTAGATCTGGAAAGGGGCCCATACTGATGGAGCTGCAAACCTACCGTTATCATGGACACGACATGA
GTGATCCTGGAGTCAKTTATCGTACACGAGAAGAAATTCAGGAAGTAAGAAGTAAGAGGGATCCTATAAT
AATTCTCCAAGATAGAATGGTAAACAGCAAGCTCGCCACTGTGGAAGATTAAAGGAAATGGGGCTGAGTG
AGGAAGAAATTGATGATGCTGCCCAGTTTGCTACMCTGATCCTGAGCMCATTGGAGATTAGGCCATCACA
TCTACAGCAGTGATCATCTTTTGAGTCGKGTGCAATCCATGATCAGTAGTCGTCAGTAACTAGTACGCGT
AGTCGAMATCACTCTGATACAATTGGCAGATGACTGGATYCTACCWGTTGCTCTTAASCTAGTGGCATCG
CYGTCTTWATGCCTGTGATACTAGC
